>Addgene plasmid #179736 | TtEnd_CDC_pEHISTEV | addgene full sequence | sequence record 357165 | Addgene NGS Result
ACGGGTCTTGAGGGGTTTTTTGCTGAAAGGAGGAACTATATCCGGATTGGCGAATGGG
[124 nt withheld, positions 59-182]
C
[91 nt withheld, positions 184-274]
A
[49 nt withheld, positions 276-324]
CCTTTGACGTTGGAGTCCACGTTCTTT
[37 nt withheld, positions 352-388]
ACCCTATCTCGGTCTATTCTTTTGATTTATAAGGGATTTTGCCGATTTCGGCCTATTGGTTAAAAAATGA
GCTGATTTAACAAAAATTTAACGCGAATTTTAACAAAATATTAACGCTTACAATTTAGGTGGCACTTTTC
GGGGAAATGTGCGCGGAACCCCTATTTGTTTATTTTTCTAAATACATTCAAATATGTATCCGCTCATGAA
TTAATTCTTAGAAAAACTCATCGAGCATCAAATGAAACTGCAATTTATTCATATCAGGATTATCAATACC
ATATTTTTGAAAAAGCCGTTTCTGTAATGAAGGAGAAAACTCACCGAGGCAGTTCCATAGGATGGCAAGA
TCCTGGTATCGGTCTGCGATTCCGACTCGTCCAACATCAATACAACCTATTAATTTCCCCTCGTCAAAAA
TAAGGTTATCAAGTGAGAAATCACCATGAGTGACGACTGAATCCGGTGAGAATGGCAAAAGTTTATGCAT
TTCTTTCCAGACTTGTTCAACAGGCCAGCCATTACGCTCGTCATCAAAATCACTCGCATCAACCAAACCG
TTATTCATTCGTGATTGCGCCTGAGCGAGACGAAATACGCGATCGCTGTTAAAAGGACAATTACAAACAG
GAATCGAATGCAACCGGCGCAGGAACACTGCCAGCGCATCAACAATATTTTCACCTGAATCAGGATATTC
TTCTAATACCTGGAATGCTGTTTTCCCGGGGATCGCAGTGGTGAGTAACCATGCATCATCAGGAGTACGG
ATAAAATGCTTGATGGTCGGAAGAGGCATAAATTCCGTCAGCCAGTTTAGTCTGACCATCTCATCTGTAA
CATCATTGGCAACGCTACCTTTGCCATGTTTCAGAAACAACTCTGGCGCATCGGGCTTCCCATACAATCG
ATAGATTGTCGCACCTGATTGCCCGACATTATCGCGAGCCCATTTATACCCATATAAATCAGCATCCATG
TTGGAATTTAATCGCGGCCTAGAGCAAGACGTTTCCCGTTGAATATGGCTCATAACACCCCTTGTATTAC
TGTTTATGTAAGCAGACAGTTTTATTGTTCATGACCAAAATCCCTTAACGTGAGTTTTCGTTCCACTGAG
CGTCAGACCCCGTAGAAAAGATCAAAGGATCTTCTTGAGATCCTTTTTTTCTGCGCGTAATCTGCTGCTT
GCAAACAAAAAAACCACCGCTACCAGCGGTGGTTTGTTTGCCGGATCAAGAGCTACCAACTCTTTTTCCG
AAGGTAACTGGCTTCAGCAGAGCGCAGATACCAAATACTGTCCTTCTAGTGTAGCCGTAGTTAGGCCACC
ACTTCAAGAACTCTGTAGCACCGCCTACATACCTCGCTCTGCTAATCCTGTTACCAGTGGCTGCTGCCAG
TGGCGATAAGTCGTGTCTTACCGGGTTGGACTCAAGACGATAGTTACCGGATAAGGCGCAGCGGTCGGGC
TGAACGGGGGGTTCGTGCACACAGCCCAGCTTGGAGCGAACGACCTACACCGAACTGAGATACCTACAGC
GTGAGCTATGAGAAAGCGCCACGCTTCCCGAAGGGAGAAAGGCGGACAGGTATCCGGTAAGCGGCAGGGT
CGGAACAGGAGAGCGCACGAGGGAGCTTCCAGGGGGAAACGCCTGGTATCTTTATAGTCCTGTCGGGTTT
CGCCACCTCTGACTTGAGCGTCGATTTTTGTGATGCTCGTCAGGGGGGCGGAGCCTATGGAAAAACGCCA
GCAACGCGGCCTTTTTACGGTTCCTGGCCTTTTGCTGGCCTTTTGCTCACATGTTCTTTCCTGCGTTATC
CCCTGATTCTGTGGATAACCGTATTACCGCCTTTGAGTGAGCTGATACCGCTCGCCGCAGCCGAACGACC
GAGCGCAGCGAGTCAGTGAGCGAGGAAGCGGAAGAGCGCCTGATGCGGTATTTTCTCCTTACGCATCTGT
GCGGTATTTCACACCGCAATGGTGCACTCTCAGTACAATCTGCTCTGATGCCGCATAGTTAAGCCAGTAT
ACACTCCGCTATCGCTACGTGACTGGGTCATGGCTGCGCCCCGACACCCGCCAACACCCGCTGACGCGCC
CTGACGGGCTTGTCTGCTCCCGGCATCCGCTTACAGACAAGCTGTGACCGTCTCCGGGAGCTGCATGTGT
CAGAGGTTTTCACCGTCATCACCGAAACGCGCGAGGCAGCTGCGGTAAAGCTCATCAGCGTGGTCGTGAA
GCGATTCACAGATGTCTGCCTGTTCATCCGCGTCCAGCTCGTTGAGTTTCTCCAGAAGCGTTAATGTCTG
GCTTCTGATAAAGCGGGCCATGTTAAGGGCGGTTTTTTCCTGTTTGGTCACTGATGCCTCCGTGTAAGGG
GGATTTCTGTTCATGGGGGTAATGATACCGATGAAACGAGAGAGGATGCTCACGATACGGGTTACTGATG
ATGAACATGCCCGGTTACTGGAACGTTGTGAGGGTAAACAACTGGCGGTATGGATGCGGCGGGACCAGAG
AAAAATCACTCAGGGTCAATGCCAGCGCTTCGTTAATACAGATGTAGGTGTTCCACAGGGTAGCCAGCAG
CATCCTGCGATGCAGATCCGGAACATAATGGTGCAGGGCGCTGACTTCCGCGTTTCCAGACTTTACGAAA
CACGGAAACCGAAGACCATTCATGTTGTTGCTCAGGTCGCAGACGTTTTGCAGCAGCAGTCGCTTCACGT
TCGCTCGCGTATCGGTGATTCATTCTGCTAACCAGTAAGGCAACCCCGCCAGCCTAGCCGGGTCCTCAAC
GACAGGAGCACGATCATGCGCACCCGTGGGGCCGCCATGCCGGCGATAATGGCCTGCTTCTCGCCGAAAC
GTTTGGTGGCGGGACCAGTGACGAAGGCTTGAGCGAGGGCGTGCAAGATTCCGAATACCGCAAGCGACAG
GCCGATCATCGTCGCGCTCCAGCGAAAGCGGTCCTCGCCGAAAATGACCCAGAGCGCTGCCGGCACCTGT
CCTACGAGTTGCATGATAAAGAAGACAGTCATAAGTGCGGCGACGATAGTCATGCCCCGCGCCCACCGGA
AGGAGCTGACTGGGTTGAAGGCTCTCAAGGGCATCGGTCGAGATCCCGGTGCCTAATGAGTGAGCTAACT
TACATTAATTGCGTTGCGCTCACTGCCCGCTTTCCAGTCGGGAAACCTGTCGTGCCAGCTGCATTAATGA
ATCGGCCAACGCGCGGGGAGAGGCGGTTTGCGTATTGGGCGCCAGGGTGGTTTTTCTTTTCACCAGTGAG
ACGGGCAACAGCTGATTGCCCTTCACCGCCTGGCCCTGAGAGAGTTGCAGCAAGCGGTCCACGCTGGTTT
GCCCCAGCAGGCGAAAATCCTGTTTGATGGTGGTTAACGGCGGGATATAACATGAGCTGTCTTCGGTATC
GTCGTATCCCACTACCGAGATGTCCGCACCAACGCGCAGCCCGGACTCGGTAATGGCGCGCATTGCGCCC
AGCGCCATCTGATCGTTGGCAACCAGCATCGCAGTGGGAACGATGCCCTCATTCAGCATTTGCATGGTTT
GTTGAAAACCGGACATGGCACTCCAGTCGCCTTCCCGTTCCGCTATCGGCTGAATTTGATTGCGAGTGAG
ATATTTATGCCAGCCAGCCAGACGCAGACGCGCCGAGACAGAACTTAATGGGCCCGCTAACAGCGCGATT
TGCTGGTGACCCAATGCGACCAGATGCTCCACGCCCAGTCGCGTACCGTCTTCATGGGAGAAAATAATAC
TGTTGATGGGTGTCTGGTCAGAGACATCAAGAAATAACGCCGGAACATTAGTGCAGGCAGCTTCCACAGC
AATGGCATCCTGGTCATCCAGCGGATAGTTAATGATCAGCCCACTGACGCGTTGCGCGAGAAGATTGTGC
ACCGCCGCTTTACAGGCTTCGACGCCGCTTCGTTCTACCATCGACACCACCACGCTGGCACCCAGTTGAT
CGGCGCGAGATTTAATCGCCGCGACAATTTGCGACGGCGCGTGCAGGGCCAGACTGGAGGTGGCAACGCC
AATCAGCAACGACTGTTTGCCCGCCAGTTGTTGTGCCACGCGGTTGGGAATGTAATTCAGCTCCGCCATC
GCCGCTTCCACTTTTTCCCGCGTTTTCGCAGAAACGTGGCTGGCCTGGTTCACCACGCGGGAAACGGTCT
GATAAGAGACACCGGCATACTCTGCGACATCGTATAACGTTACTGGTTTCACATTCACCACCCTGAATTG
ACTCTCTTCCGGGCGCTATCATGCCATACCGCGAAAGGTTTTGCGCCATTCGATGGTGTCCGGGATCTCG
ACGCTCTCCCTTATGCGACTCCTGCATTAGGAAGCAGCCCAGTAGTAGGTTGAGGCCGTTGAGCACCGCC
GCCGCAAGGAATGGTGCATGCAAGGAGATGGCGCCCAACAGTCCCCCGGCCACGGGGCCTGCCACCATAC
CCACGCCGAAACAAGCGCTCATGAGCCCGAAGTGGCGAGCCCGATCTTCCCCATCGGTGATGTCGGCGAT
ATAGGCGCCAGCAACCGCACCTGTGGCGCCGGTGATGCCGGCCACGATGCGTCCGGCGTAGAGGATCGAG
ATCGATCTCGATCCCGCGAAATTAATACGACTCACTATAGGGGAATTGTGAGCGGATAACAATTCCCCTC
TAGAAATAATTTTGTTTAACTTTAAGAAGGAGATATACATATGTCGTACTACCATCACCATCACCATCAC
GATTACGATATCCCAACGACCGAAAACCTGTATTTTCAGGGCGCCATGGCTCTGAGCAGCAACCATAAAG
AAGTGTTTAAAGGTCATAATCTGCCTCGTCTGCGTGGTGCAATGATTGGTCCGCATGTTACCAATGCCGA
TCTGCTGGAATTTGGTAATGTTTGGAAAGCCAATCATATTCGCTGGCAGCTGATTTGGAATGGTTTTCCG
CATAGTCCGGCAGATAGCGCAACCCTGGATGAATATCGTCAGTGGCTGGATGGTGCACTGAAACGTCTGG
AAGCAGCACTGCCGGTTTGTCGTGAAGCAGGTATTCTGGTTACCGTGGATCTGCATACACCGCCTGGTGG
CCGTAATGAAGCAAGCGAATGTCGTATTTTTCACGATCGCGAATTTCAGAAAGCCTTTATTGACATCTGG
GAAGATATTGCACGTCGTTTTGCAGATAGTGATGTTGTTTGGGGTTATGATCTGGTTAATGAACCGGTTG
AAGGTATGGTGCCGGATGGTCTGATGAATTGGCAGCGTCTGGCCGAAGAAACCGCACGTCGTGTGCGTGC
AATTGATCAGAAACATGCAATTATCATTGAACCGGCACCGTGGGGTAGCCCGAGCAGCATTGCTCTGCTG
GATCCGATTGATGTTCCGGGTGTTGTTTATAGCGTTCATATGTATGTTCCGCATGCATTTACCCATCAGG
GTGTTTATGATAATCCGGTGGGTATTGTTTATCCGGGTACAATTGATGGCAAATGGTATGATCGTAATAC
CCTGCGTAAAGTTCTGGAACCGGTGCGTCGTTTTCAAGAAGAAAACGGGGTTCATATCTATATCGGTGAA
TTTAGCGCAATTCGTTGGGCACCAGCCGATAGCGCATGTCAGTATCTGAAAGATTGCATCGAAATCTTCG
AGGAATATGGTTGGGATTGGGCATATCATGCATTTCGTGAATGGGATGGTTGGAGCGTTGAACATGGTCC
GGATCGTAATGATCGCAATCGTACCGCAACACCGACCGATCGTGCCCTGCTGCTGCGTAGCTGGTATGCA
GAAAATGTGAAACCGCAGTTTAGCGACAAAAAGAAGGATTAACTCGAGCACCACCACCACCACCACTGAG
ATCCGGCTGCTAACAAAGCCCGAAAGGAAGCTGAGTTGGCTGCTGCCACCGCTGAGCAATAACTAGCATA
ACCCCTTGGGGCCTCTAA
Features (pLannotate 1.2.2; 21 found; start..end, strand, type, name):
     59..487     +  rep_origin     f1 ori (sequence partly withheld): f1 bacteriophage origin of replication; arrow indicates direction of (+) strand synthesis
    540..597     +  promoter       AmpR promoter (fragment): bla
    606..1421    -  CDS            KanR: aminoglycoside phosphotransferase; aph(3')-Ia; confers resistance to kanamycin in bacteria or G418 (Geneticin®) in eukaryotes
   1543..2131    +  rep_origin     ori: high-copy-number ColE1/pMB1/pBR322/pUC origin of replication
   2317..2456    -  misc_feature   bom: basis of mobility region from pBR322
   2558..2749    -  CDS            rop: Rop protein, which maintains plasmids at low copy number; rop
   2766..3146    +  CDS            YPB1_ECOLX: Protein predicted: Swiss-Prot protein existence level 4. From Escherichia coli.
   3218..3509    -  CDS            TcR (fragment): tetracycline efflux protein; tet; confers resistance to tetracycline
   3524..3545    -  protein_bind   CAP binding site: CAP binding activates transcription in the presence of cAMP. E. coli catabolite activator protein
   3558..4640    -  CDS            lacI: lac repressor; lacI; The lac repressor binds to the lac operator to inhibit transcription in E. coli. This inhibition can be relieved by adding lactose or isopropyl-β-D-thiogalactopyranoside (IPTG).
   4641..4718    -  promoter       lacI promoter: lacI
   4726..5005    -  CDS            TcR (fragment): tetracycline efflux protein; tet; confers resistance to tetracycline
   5031..5049    +  promoter       T7 promoter: promoter for bacteriophage T7 RNA polymerase
   5050..5074    +  protein_bind   lac operator: The lac repressor binds to the lac operator to inhibit transcription in E. coli. This inhibition can be relieved by adding lactose or isopropyl-β-D-thiogalactopyranoside (IPTG). lac repressor encoded by lacI
   5089..5111    +  RBS            RBS: efficient ribosome binding site from bacteriophage T7 gene 10 (Olins and Rangwala, 1989)
   5129..5148    +  CDS            8xHis (fragment): 8xHis affinity tag
   5170..5190    +  CDS            TEV site: tobacco etch virus (TEV) protease recognition and cleavage site
   5717..5733    -  terminator     trpC terminator (fragment): trpC; transcription terminator from the Aspergillus nidulans trpC gene
   6247..6264    +  CDS            9xHis (fragment): 9xHis affinity tag
   6274..6323    +  CDS            SET1 (fragment): solubility-enhancement tag derived from T7 phage gene 10B
   6331..22      +  terminator     T7 terminator (across the origin): transcription terminator for bacteriophage T7 RNA polymerase
