[The description below was written by a language model from this plasmid's Addgene catalogue record and pLannotate feature annotations shown in this document.]
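Description:
TtEnd_CDC_pEHISTEV is a bacterial expression plasmid built on the pEHISTEV backbone, a pET-style vector for T7-driven protein production in E. coli. It carries a kanamycin resistance gene (aminoglycoside phosphotransferase) for selection, a ColE1/pBR322-type origin with the adjacent bom and rop elements, and an f1 phage origin. The catalogue lists it as high copy, although the annotated rop gene is normally associated with reduced copy number. Short annotated fragments of a tetracycline resistance gene flanking the lacI region appear to be backbone remnants rather than functional markers.

The insert is a truncated form of TtEnd5A (also called TtCel5A), an endoglucanase from Thermogutta terrifontis R1. The first 185 amino acids have been removed, so the construct encodes residues 186–531, comprising the catalytic domain and a C-terminal linker. The roughly 1 kb fragment was cloned between NcoI and XhoI, both of which are retained. Expression is controlled by a T7 promoter followed by a lac operator and the T7 gene 10 ribosome binding site, with a plasmid-borne lacI gene supplying repressor, so that transcription is IPTG-inducible in hosts that provide T7 RNA polymerase. A T7 terminator closes the cassette. The protein is made with an N-terminal His tag followed by a TEV protease site, allowing metal-affinity purification and subsequent tag removal. The feature table also shows a second His-tag fragment downstream of the insert, near the XhoI side. The record does not state whether this is translated, and it lists only the N-terminal tag. A short trpC terminator match falling within the insert region is probably a spurious annotation.

The associated work concerns structural and functional characterisation of this broad-specificity endoglucanase for biomass saccharification, consistent with use of the plasmid for recombinant protein production.
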