Addgene plasmid #179736: TtEnd_CDC_pEHISTEV
Purpose: TtEnd_CDC_pEHISTEV expresses tuncated variant of TtEnd5A (186-531 amni caids) comprsisng of cataytic domain and a linker at C-terminal.
Depositing lab: James Naismith. Depositing organization: University of Oxford. Publication: Structural and functional snapshots of a broad-specificity endoglucanase from Thermogutta terrifontis for biomass saccharification. Hussain N, Mikolajek H, Harrison PJ, Paterson N, Akhtar MW, Sadaf S, Naismith JH. Arch Biochem Biophys. 2025 Feb;764:110274. doi: 10.1016/j.abb.2024.110274. Epub 2024 Dec 17. PubMed 39701201.
Backbone
  Vector backbone: pEHISTEV vector
  Backbone manufacturer: BSRC, St Andrews
  Backbone size w/o insert (bp): 5363
  Vector type: Bacterial Expression
Growth in bacteria
  Bacterial resistance: Kanamycin, 50 μg/mL
  Growth temperature: 37°C
  Growth strain: DH5alpha
  Copy number: High Copy
Gene/Insert
  Gene/Insert name: TtEnd5A (alt name: TtCel5A)
  Species: Thermogutta terrifontis R1
  Insert size (bp): 1041
  Mutation: 185 Amino acids from N-terminal were deleted.
  GenBank ID: CP018477.1
  Promoter: T7
  Tag / fusion protein: 6xHis (N terminal on backbone)
  Cloning method: Restriction Enzyme; 5′ cloning site NcoI (not destroyed); 3′ cloning site XhoI (not destroyed)
  Sequencing primers: 5′ T7 promoter; 3′ T7 terminator
Terms and licenses: Academic/Nonprofit Terms; Industry Terms: Not Available to Industry
How to cite: TtEnd_CDC_pEHISTEV was a gift from James Naismith (Addgene plasmid # 179736 ; http://n2t.net/addgene:179736 ; RRID:Addgene_179736)
